>Addgene plasmid #52381 | delta DE OCT4-GFP-2A-PURO transgenic reporter | addgene partial sequence | sequence record 84697 | C-ter-GFP 5'-CTCCTCGCCCTTGCTCAC-3'
AATGAGGGCTTGCGAAGGGACTACTCAACCCCTCTCTCCCTCCCCAGTCCCACCCACTAGCCTTGACCTC
TGGCCCCGCCCCCTGGATGGGTGGAGGAGAGGGAGGTGGGGGGAGAAACTGAGGCGAAGGATGTTTGCCT
AATGGTGGTGGCAATGGTGTCTGTGGAAGGGGAAAACCGGGAGACACAACTGGCGCCCCTCCAGGACCTC
AGTGCAGGTCCCCCACAGAAACTTTTTTTATTTTTATTTTTTAAGACAGGGTCTCACTTTGTTGCCCAGA
CTGGAGTGCAGTGGAGTACAATGATGGCTCAATGTAGCCTCGATCTACTGGGCCAAAGCAATCCTTCTGC
TCCAGCCTCCTAAGTGGCTGGGACTACAGGCTTGGACCACTGTGCCCTGTTAGTTTTTTTATTTTTAGTA
GAGATGGGGCCTTGCTATGTTACCCAGGCTGGTCTTGAATTCCTGTCCTCAAGAAATCCTCCCGCCTCTG
CCGCCCAGTGTCATGATTAAAGGCGTGAGCCACCACACCCAACTTTCAACTCCCAACCCGCTCCCTGGCA
CTCTCTCAGGCTCTGCACATCCCAGCTGTCTGGAATCACTCCCACACCTCCATGTTCTTCAGGAACCCAG
GTGCTTGACCCCCTCTCCACAGACCTCTGGCACTGTGCCTTCAGGGGCCAGTCACCCTCTCAGCTCCTCA
AATTTATTGAATGTGTGTGTGGCGCTATCCCTCAATGCATCAACAGCCATAAGCACAATGGCCAGCTGCT
CCCTTATGCCTTCCCCCGATCCATCCAGAATCCTAGGCATTCCCATCCCGATACTGGCCAAATCCAGCCA
CCC
