>Addgene plasmid #52381 | delta DE OCT4-GFP-2A-PURO transgenic reporter | addgene partial sequence | sequence record 85593 | hOct4-R 5'-ctggttcgctttctctttcg-3'
GCTTTGCATATCTGTGCAGGTGGGAAGGGGGTGACAAGGGCAAGCTTTGGACTTGCTGAGTAACAGCATC
ACAGGGGTCTGTGACTAGATGTGTCAGCAGAGCCAGGTGGTGGTGTGAAAAGGCAGGATCCTGGAAGGGT
TGGCTCTGGACCTTATCCCAGCAGAACTGAGGAATTTCACTCCATCCCACTGAGAACCACTGCACCAAAG
ACGGAGAGCTACGAGCCAGTGATGGAAGCAATGGAAATTAGGCCAAGAAAGGGAAGGTCCCCGGGTATCC
CCCTCCCACCCTTACCTCCTGAAGATTTTCATTGTTGTCAGCTTCCTCCACCCACTTCTGCAGCAAGGGC
CGCAGCTTACACATGTTCTTGAAGCTAAGCTGCAGAGCCTCAAAGCGGCAGATGGTCGTTTGGCTGAATA
CCTTCCCTGGGGGAGGCCAGTCAAAAGAGAAGCAAAGTGAGGGAGCACGCAGGGCCCTTGTGACCCTGAG
ATCCAAGCTTACCACCTCTTCCCAGAGGGAGCTCAAAGCATCTTCTCCCTCTCCCTACTCCTCTTCATGG
GTGAGGGTAGTCTGCCCCTGCCCCTCCCCACTAGGTTCAGGGATACTCCTTAGAGGGGAGATGCGGTCAG
AATCTGCAGAGGGGAACCCACCAAATAGAACCCCCAGGGTGAGCCCCACATCGGCCTGTGTATATCCCAG
GGTGATCCTCTTCTGCTTCAGGAGCTTGGCAAATTGCTCGAGTTCTTTCTGCAGAGCTTTGATGTCCTGG
GACTGGATTTTAAAAGGCAGAAGACTTGTAAGAACATAAACACACCAGTTATCAATCTCCCCTTTCCATT
CGGGATTCAAGAACCTACGTGTGGCCCCAAGGAATAGTCTGTAGAAGTGCCTCTGCCTTCCAAGCTGCCC
ACCTAACTTCTAGAAATAACCTACCCACAAATGTCATTCACCCATTCCCTGTTCACTGACTCATGCATGT
