>Addgene plasmid #52381 | delta DE OCT4-GFP-2A-PURO transgenic reporter | addgene partial sequence | sequence record 89395 | EGFP-C 5'-CATGGTCCTGCTGGAGTTCGTG-3'
AAGTACAGCGGTCGCGACTCTAGAGTCGACGGTTCTGGTAAGCAAACTTTGAATTTTGACCTTCTTAAGC
TTGCGGGAGACGTCGAGTCCAACCCCGGGCCCGCATGCAAGCTTCAGCTGAAGCTTACCATGACCGAGTA
CAAGCCCACGGTGCGCCTCGCCACCCGCGACGACGTCCCCAGGGCCGTACGCACCCTCGCCGCCGCGTTC
GCCGACTACCCCGCCACGCGCCACACCGTCGATCCGGACCGCCACATCGAGCGGGTCACCGAGCTGCAAG
AACTCTTCCTCACGCGCGTCGGGCTCGACATCGGCAAGGTGTGGGTCGCGGACGACGGCGCCGCGGTGGC
GGTCTGGACCACGCCGGAGAGCGTCGAAGCGGGGGCGGTGTTCGCCGAGATCGGCCCGCGCATGGCCGAG
TTGAGCGGTTCCCGGCTGGCCGCGCAGCAACAGATGGAAGGCCTCCTGGCGCCGCACCGGCCCAAGGAGC
CCGCGTGGTTCCTGGCCACCGTCGGCGTCTCGCCCGACCACCAGGGCAAGGGTCTGGGCAGCGCCGTCGT
GCTCCCCGGAGTGGAGGCGGCCGAGCGCGCCGGGGTGCCCGCCTTCCTGGAGACCTCCGCGCCCCGCAAC
CTCCCCTTCTACGAGCGGCTCGGCTTCACCGTCACCGCCGACGTCGAGGTGCCCGAAGGACCGCGCACCT
GGTGCATGACCCGCAAGCCCGGTGCCTGAGGCGCGAGCTTAAGTTTATCTGCAGAATTCGCCCTTAAACG
CGTAAA
