[The description below was written by a language model from this plasmid's Addgene catalogue record.]
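Description:
delta DE OCT4-GFP-2A-PURO transgenic reporter is a mammalian reporter plasmid of about 21.3 kb, in which a large fragment of the human OCT4 (POU5F1) locus, roughly 16.6 kb, was retrieved by BAC recombineering into a minimal ampicillin-resistance backbone of about 2.3 kb. It is maintained as a high-copy plasmid in E. coli under ampicillin selection. The record does not name the bacterial origin of replication, and no feature table is provided, so the exact position of individual elements within the genomic fragment cannot be stated.

The payload is a synthetic GFP-2A-puro cassette placed under the control of the OCT4 promoter and its surrounding genomic regulatory sequence. The 2A peptide causes ribosomal skipping, so that a single transcript driven by OCT4 regulatory elements yields separate GFP and puromycin resistance proteins. Cells in which the OCT4 regulatory region is active are therefore both fluorescent and selectable with puromycin. The defining modification is a deletion spanning positions -3194 to -1768 upstream of the OCT4 ATG. The "delta DE" in the name presumably refers to removal of the distal enhancer, leaving expression dependent on the remaining regulatory elements, although the record itself does not spell out the abbreviation.

The construct is intended as a transgenic reporter for OCT4 expression in human cells. It was deposited in connection with work on deriving naive ground-state human pluripotent stem cells, where enhancer-deletion reporters of this kind can help distinguish which OCT4 regulatory elements are in use in different pluripotent states.
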