Addgene plasmid #52381: delta DE OCT4-GFP-2A-PURO transgenic reporter
Purpose: BAC recombineering generated construct, used as a reporter for OCT4 expression
Depositing lab: Jacob Hanna. Depositing organization: Weizmann Institute of Science. Publication: Derivation of novel human ground state naive pluripotent stem cells. Gafni O, Weinberger L, Mansour AA, Manor YS, Chomsky E, Ben-Yosef D, Kalma Y, Viukov S, Maza I, Zviran A, Rais Y, Shipony Z, Mukamel Z, Krupalnik V, Zerbib M, Geula S, Caspi I, Schneir D, Shwartz T, Gilad S, Amann-Zalcenstein D, Benjamin S, Amit I, Tanay A, Massarwa R, Novershtern N, Hanna JH. Nature. 2013 Dec 12;504(7479):282-6. doi: 10.1038/nature12745. Epub 2013 Oct 30. PubMed 24172903.
Backbone
  Vector backbone: minimal Amp vector
  Backbone size w/o insert (bp): 2278
  Total vector size (bp): 21296
  Vector type: Mammalian Expression
  Selectable markers: Puromycin
Growth in bacteria
  Bacterial resistance: Ampicillin, 100 μg/mL
  Growth temperature: 37°C
  Growth strain: DH5alpha
  Copy number: High Copy
Gene/Insert 1
  Gene/Insert name: GFP-2A-puro
  Species: Synthetic
  Cloning method: Ligation Independent Cloning
  Sequencing primers: 5′ TTGTCTGTAAGCGGATGCCGG; 3′ CGCCTTTGAGTGAGCTGATACC
Gene/Insert 2
  Gene/Insert name: OCT4
  Species: H. sapiens (human)
  Insert size (bp): 16600
  Mutation: deleted -3194 - -1768 upstream from OCT4 ATG
  Entrez Gene: POU5F1 (a.k.a. OCT3, OCT4, OCT4Borf1, OTF-3, OTF3, OTF4, Oct-3, Oct-4, Oct3/4)
  Promoter: OCT4
  Cloning method: Ligation Independent Cloning
  Sequencing primers: 5′ TCCTTCGCCTCAGTTTCTCCCC
Terms and licenses: Academic/Nonprofit Terms; Industry Terms: Not Available to Industry
How to cite: delta DE OCT4-GFP-2A-PURO transgenic reporter was a gift from Jacob Hanna (Addgene plasmid # 52381 ; http://n2t.net/addgene:52381 ; RRID:Addgene_52381)
